>Addgene plasmid #149576 | pBbdCas9S(RBSmut)_Psyn-sgRNA500 | addgene full sequence | sequence record 318194 | Addgene NGS Result
TTGACAGCTAGCTCAGTCCTAGGTATAATACTAGTGGAAGAGCCAAAGTCAACACTTATAGACAAATATG
ATCTTTCTAACCTTCACGAAATAGCATCAGGGGGAGCACCTTTGTCTAAGGAAGTAGGAGAGGCAGTTGC
AAAGAGGTTTCATTTACCCGGAATTAGGCAAGGATATGGGTTAACAGAAACCACATCTGCAATTTTAATT
ACACCTGAAGGAGATGATAAACCAGGAGCTGTTGGGAAGGTTGTTCCTTTTTTTGAGGCTAAAGTTGTTG
ATTTAGATACTGGAAAGACTTTAGGAGTTAATCAAAGAGGCGAGTTATGTGTAAGAGGACCTATGATAAT
GTCAGGATACGTAAATAATCCAGAAGCTACAAATGCATTGATAGATAAAGATGGTTGGTTACACTCAGGC
GATATAGCTTATTGGGACGAAGATGAACACTTTTTTATAGTTGATAGATTGAAATCTTTGATTAAGTATA
AAGGTTATCAAGTAGCTCCAGCAGAATTGGAAAGTATTTTATTGCAACACCCAGCTCTTCCGTTTTAGAG
CTAGAAATAGCAAGTTAAAATAAGGCTAGTCCGTTATCAACTTGAAAAAGTGGCACCGAGTCGGTGCTTT
TTTTGGCGCGCCAAATAATGCCCGTGTCCCTGTTGAATAGGGACACGGTTTTTTAACAATTTTTTTATTC
CTAGGCCTTAGTGGCCGGTACCCGGGGATCCTTATTACTGGCCGCTTTCTAGCCTGGATACTTGTCTGGC
TAGTTGCATTAGAGAGTCAGCTAGAGCCCTAGGGCTAGCTGTTTGTGTATTCGGAGCCAGTGTAGTTTTT
CTTTTTACTAACGATACGGGTAATAATTGATTGCCTTTTACAGCCTGACCTTGAGACAATTGCAAAAGTC
TGTCCACAGAGGTTTGACCTAATAATCTAAAATCTTGTTTGATAGTAGTAAGTGGAGGTATGTAGCAACT
AGAATCTTCTGTATCATCATAACCCACAACTGAAATATCAGCCCCAACTCTAAGTCCACTTTCAGTAATA
GCTCGCATAGCTCCTAAAGCCATTTGATCATTAGCAACTAACATAGCAGTAGGGACAATGCCTTCATTTA
ACATTTGCATTGTTTGCTGAAATCCTGACATAGCAGACCAATCTCCTTCTCTTTCTGCTATTGGTTGTAT
TTGATTTCTTGTTAAATACTTGTGCCATCCTGCTAATCTCAATCTGGCACTTACTGAACTTAAGGGACCT
GCAAGTAGTGCAATTTGTTGATGGCCTAATGCAACAAGGTGTTCAACTCCTAACCTTGTTCCATCTTCGT
GAGAAAAAATTATAGAGTTTATTGGGGTTTGGTCCGACACATCCAAAAACAATGCTGGAACATTAGTACA
TGCTGCTTCAACTGCAATCGCATCTTGGTCATCAAGAGGATAATTAATTATAAGTCCACTAACACGTTGA
GCTAATAAATTATGTACTGCTGCCTTACAAGCCTCTACACCTGATCTCTCAACCATTGATACAACAACGC
TTGCACCAAGTTGATCAGCTCTCGATTTAATTGCGGCTACAATTTGACTAGGCGCATGTAATGCAAGTGA
TGATGTGGCAACTCCAATTAAAAGTGATTGTTTCCCCGCAAGTTGCTGAGCAACGCGATTTGGTATATAA
TTCAACTCTGCCATAGCTGCTTCAACCTTCTCTCTTGTTTTTGCAGATACATGACTTGCTTGGTTCACAA
CTCTCGAAACCGTTTGGTAGCTAACCCCGGCATATTCAGCAACATCATACAAAGTAACAGGTTTCATGGA
TCATTCCTCCATGATAAAATTTAAATTTCTGACTTTGGCAAATCCTTTTGCCTGTTAAAAAGAATAGCAC
AAAAATTAAAAAAAAAGAAACGCAAATAGCAATAGCATTAAAAATAATTATTATTATTTATTTCTTTGAT
TAAAATCAAAAGCCTTTAATGTATTTTCTTGATCTTTCATGCGCTTAACGGTAAAATCCAAGGTATTAAG
TTCACCTTCCACTTTTCTCTCTCTATCTTCTCTAGAAAATCATAAAAAATTTATTTGCTTTGTGAGCGGA
TAACAATTATAATAGATTCAATTGTGAGCGGATAACAATTTCACACAGAATTCATTAAAGAAGAGAAATT
ACATATGGATAAGAAATACTCAATAGGCTTAGCTATCGGCACAAATAGCGTCGGATGGGCGGTGATCACT
GATGAATATAAGGTTCCGTCTAAAAAGTTCAAGGTTCTGGGAAATACAGACCGCCACAGTATCAAAAAAA
ATCTTATAGGGGCTCTTTTATTTGACAGTGGAGAGACAGCGGAAGCGACTCGTCTCAAACGGACAGCTCG
TAGAAGGTATACACGTCGGAAGAATCGTATTTGTTATCTACAGGAGATTTTTTCAAATGAGATGGCGAAA
GTAGATGATAGTTTCTTTCATCGACTTGAAGAGTCTTTTTTGGTGGAAGAAGACAAGAAGCATGAACGTC
ATCCTATTTTTGGAAATATAGTAGATGAAGTTGCTTATCATGAGAAATATCCAACTATCTATCATCTGCG
AAAAAAATTGGTAGATTCTACTGATAAAGCGGATTTGCGCTTAATCTATTTGGCCTTAGCGCATATGATT
AAGTTTCGTGGTCATTTTTTGATTGAGGGAGATTTAAATCCTGATAATAGTGATGTGGACAAACTATTTA
TCCAGTTGGTACAAACCTACAATCAATTATTTGAAGAAAACCCTATTAACGCAAGTGGAGTAGATGCTAA
AGCGATTCTTTCTGCACGATTGAGTAAATCAAGACGATTAGAAAATCTCATTGCTCAGCTCCCCGGTGAG
AAGAAAAATGGCTTATTTGGGAATCTCATTGCTTTGTCATTGGGTTTGACCCCTAATTTTAAATCAAATT
TTGATTTGGCAGAAGATGCTAAATTACAGCTTTCAAAAGATACTTACGATGATGATTTAGATAATTTATT
GGCGCAAATTGGAGATCAATATGCTGATTTGTTTTTGGCAGCTAAGAATTTATCAGATGCTATTTTACTT
TCAGATATCCTAAGAGTAAATACTGAAATAACTAAGGCTCCCCTATCAGCTTCAATGATTAAACGCTACG
ATGAACATCATCAAGACTTGACTCTTTTAAAAGCTTTAGTTCGACAACAACTTCCAGAAAAGTATAAAGA
AATCTTTTTTGATCAATCAAAAAACGGATATGCAGGTTATATTGATGGGGGAGCTAGCCAAGAAGAATTT
TATAAATTTATCAAACCAATTTTAGAAAAAATGGATGGTACTGAGGAATTATTGGTGAAACTAAATCGTG
AAGATTTGCTGCGCAAGCAACGGACCTTTGACAACGGCTCTATTCCCCATCAAATTCACTTGGGTGAGCT
GCATGCTATTTTGAGAAGACAAGAAGACTTTTATCCATTTTTAAAAGACAATCGTGAGAAGATTGAAAAA
ATCTTGACTTTTCGAATTCCTTATTATGTTGGTCCATTGGCGCGTGGCAATAGTCGTTTTGCATGGATGA
CTCGGAAGTCTGAAGAAACAATTACCCCATGGAATTTTGAAGAAGTTGTCGATAAAGGTGCTTCAGCTCA
ATCATTTATTGAACGCATGACAAACTTTGATAAAAATCTTCCAAATGAAAAAGTACTACCAAAACATAGT
TTGCTTTATGAGTATTTTACGGTTTATAACGAATTGACAAAGGTCAAATATGTTACTGAAGGAATGCGAA
AACCAGCATTTCTTTCAGGTGAACAGAAGAAAGCCATTGTTGATTTACTCTTCAAAACAAATCGAAAAGT
AACCGTTAAGCAATTAAAAGAAGATTATTTCAAAAAAATAGAATGTTTTGATAGTGTTGAAATTTCAGGA
GTTGAAGATAGATTTAATGCTTCATTAGGTACCTACCATGATTTGCTAAAAATTATTAAAGATAAAGATT
TTTTGGATAATGAAGAAAATGAAGATATCTTAGAGGATATTGTTTTAACATTGACCTTATTTGAAGATAG
GGAGATGATTGAGGAAAGACTTAAAACATATGCTCACCTCTTTGATGATAAGGTGATGAAACAGCTTAAA
CGTCGCCGTTATACTGGTTGGGGACGTTTGTCTCGAAAATTGATTAATGGTATTAGGGATAAGCAATCTG
GCAAAACAATATTAGATTTTTTGAAATCAGATGGTTTTGCCAATCGCAATTTTATGCAGCTGATCCATGA
TGATAGTTTGACATTTAAAGAAGACATTCAAAAAGCACAAGTGTCTGGACAAGGCGATAGTTTACATGAA
CATATTGCAAATTTAGCTGGTAGCCCTGCTATTAAAAAAGGTATTTTACAGACTGTAAAAGTTGTTGATG
AATTGGTCAAAGTAATGGGGCGGCATAAGCCAGAAAATATCGTTATTGAAATGGCACGTGAAAATCAGAC
AACTCAAAAGGGCCAGAAAAATTCGCGAGAGCGTATGAAACGAATCGAAGAAGGTATCAAAGAATTAGGA
AGTCAGATTCTTAAAGAGCATCCTGTTGAAAATACTCAATTGCAAAATGAAAAGCTCTATCTCTATTATC
TCCAAAATGGAAGAGACATGTATGTGGACCAAGAATTAGATATTAATCGTTTAAGTGATTATGATGTCGA
TGCCATTGTTCCACAAAGTTTCCTTAAAGACGATTCAATAGACAATAAGGTCTTAACGCGTTCTGATAAA
AATCGTGGTAAATCGGATAACGTTCCAAGTGAAGAAGTAGTCAAAAAGATGAAAAACTATTGGAGACAAC
TTCTAAACGCCAAGTTAATCACTCAACGTAAGTTTGATAATTTAACGAAAGCTGAACGTGGAGGTTTGAG
TGAACTTGATAAAGCTGGTTTTATCAAACGCCAATTGGTTGAAACTCGCCAAATCACTAAGCATGTGGCA
CAAATTTTGGATAGTCGCATGAATACTAAATACGATGAAAATGATAAACTTATTCGAGAGGTTAAAGTGA
TTACCTTAAAATCTAAATTAGTTTCTGACTTCCGAAAAGATTTCCAATTCTATAAAGTACGTGAGATTAA
CAATTACCATCATGCCCATGATGCGTATCTAAATGCCGTCGTTGGAACTGCTTTGATTAAGAAATATCCA
AAACTTGAATCGGAGTTTGTCTATGGTGATTATAAAGTTTATGATGTTCGTAAAATGATTGCTAAGTCTG
AGCAAGAAATAGGCAAAGCAACCGCAAAATATTTCTTTTACTCTAATATCATGAACTTCTTCAAAACAGA
AATTACACTTGCAAATGGAGAGATTCGCAAACGCCCTCTAATCGAAACTAATGGGGAAACTGGAGAAATT
GTCTGGGATAAAGGGCGAGATTTTGCCACAGTGCGCAAAGTATTGTCCATGCCCCAAGTCAATATTGTCA
AGAAAACAGAAGTCCAGACAGGCGGATTCTCCAAGGAGTCAATTTTACCAAAAAGAAATTCGGACAAGCT
TATTGCTCGTAAAAAAGACTGGGATCCAAAAAAATATGGTGGTTTTGATAGTCCAACGGTAGCTTATTCA
GTCCTAGTGGTTGCTAAGGTGGAAAAAGGGAAATCGAAGAAGTTAAAATCCGTTAAAGAGTTACTAGGGA
TCACAATTCTGGAAAGAAGTTCCTTTGAAAAAAATCCGATTGACTTTTTAGAAGCTAAAGGATATAAGGA
AGTTAAAAAAGACTTAATCATTAAACTACCTAAATATAGTCTTTTTGAGTTAGAAAACGGTCGTAAACGG
ATGCTGGCTAGTGCCGGAGAATTACAAAAAGGAAATGAGCTGGCTCTGCCAAGCAAATATGTGAATTTTT
TATATTTAGCTAGTCATTATGAAAAGTTGAAGGGTAGTCCAGAAGATAACGAACAAAAACAATTGTTTGT
GGAGCAGCATAAGCATTATTTAGATGAGATTATTGAGCAAATCAGTGAATTTTCTAAGCGTGTTATTTTA
GCAGATGCCAATTTAGATAAAGTTCTTAGTGCATATAACAAACATAGAGACAAACCAATACGTGAACAAG
CAGAAAATATTATTCATTTATTTACGTTGACGAATCTTGGAGCTCCCGCTGCTTTTAAATATTTTGATAC
AACAATTGATCGTAAACGATATACGTCTACAAAAGAAGTTTTAGATGCCACTCTTATCCATCAATCCATC
ACTGGTCTTTATGAAACACGCATTGATTTGAGTCAGCTAGGAGGTGACTAATAAAAGCTTGATCAGATCT
CAGCTTTTTTTTGAAGTGCCTGGCAGTAAGTTGAAAAAATTTGAAATAAACTTGGACTATGTTAATAAAA
AAATACAAATTAACGAACAAAAAGATTTGAATTATTATATAATTTAGTTAAAAGCAATTTTAAATGAGGG
AGGTTTCCATATGAGGGAAGCGGTGATCGCCGAAGTATCGACTCAACTATCAGAGGTAGTTGGCGTCATC
GAGCGCCATCTCGAACCGACGTTGCTGGCCGTACATTTGTACGGCTCCGCAGTGGATGGCGGCCTGAAGC
CACACAGTGATATTGATTTGCTGGTTACGGTGACCGTAAGGCTTGATGAAACAACGCGGCGAGCTTTGAT
CAACGACCTTTTGGAAACTTCGGCTTCCCCTGGAGAGAGCGAGATTCTCCGCGCTGTAGAAGTCACCATT
GTTGTGCACGACGACATCATTCCGTGGCGTTATCCAGCTAAGCGCGAACTGCAATTTGGAGAATGGCAGC
GCAATGACATTCTTGCAGGTATCTTCGAGCCAGCCACGATCGACATTGATCTGGCTATCTTGCTGACAAA
AGCAAGAGAACATAGCGTTGCCTTGGTAGGTCCAGCGGCGGAGGAACTCTTTGATCCGGTTCCTGAACAG
GATCTATTTGAGGCGCTAAATGAAACCTTAACGCTATGGAACTCGCCGCCCGACTGGGCTGGCGATGAGC
GAAATGTAGTGCTTACGTTGTCCCGCATTTGGTACAGCGCAGTAACCGGCAAAATCGCGCCGAAGGATGT
CGCTGCCGACTGGGCAATGGAGCGCCTGCCGGCCCAGTATCAGCCCGTCATACTTGAAGCTAGACAGGCT
TATCTTGGACAAGAAGAAGATCGCTTGGCCTCGCGCGCAGATCAGTTGGAAGAATTTGTCCACTACGTGA
AAGGCGAGATCACCAAGGTAGTCGGCAAATAATGACGTCGCCGGAGCGGTCGAGTTCTGGACCGACCGGC
TCGGGTTCTCATGACCAAAATCCCTTAACGTGAGTTTTCGTTCCACTGAGCGTCAGACCCCGTAGAAAAG
ATCAAAGGATCTTCTTGAGATCCTTTTTTTCTGCGCGTAATCTGCTGCTTGCAAACAAAAAAACCACCGC
TACCAGCGGTGGTTTGTTTGCCGGATCAAGAGCTACCAACTCTTTTTCCGAAGGTAACTGGCTTCAGCAG
AGCGCAGATACCAAATACTGTTCTTCTAGTGTAGCCGTAGTTAGGCCACCACTTCAAGAACTCTGTAGCA
CCGCCTACATACCTCGCTCTGCTAATCCTGTTACCAGTGGCTGCTGCCAGTGGCGATAAGTCGTGTCTTA
CCGGGTTGGACTCAAGACGATAGTTACCGGATAAGGCGCAGCGGTCGGGCTGAACGGGGGGTTCGTGCAC
ACAGCCCAGCTTGGAGCGAACGACCTACACCGAACTGAGATACCTACAGCGTGAGCTATGAGAAAGCGCC
ACGCTTCCCGAAGGGAGAAAGGCGGACAGGTATCCGGTAAGCGGCAGGGTCGGAACAGGAGAGCGCACGA
GGGAGCTTCCAGGGGGAAACGCCTGGTATCTTTATAGTCCTGTCGGGTTTCGCCACCTCTGACTTGAGCG
TCGATTTTTGTGATGCTCGTCAGGGGGGCGGAGCCTATGGAAAAACGCCAGCAACGCGGCCTTTTTACGG
TTCCTGGCCTTTTGCTGGCCTTTTGCTCACATGTTCTTTCCTGCACTAGATCCCCGGCAAGTTCATCCTT
AGGGTTTTCATATCTCTTAAAAAGTCAATTTCTGCTTGATTAATTTCTTGTGGATTATTGTTTTTGCGGT
TTTTCATTTTTTATCTCCTTGAGTATTGAATTTTTTCTTATATATAAATATATAGCAAAAACTATTTTTG
CCAACTTTTTTACAAAAAATTTTTTATTAAAACACTTAGGGCTTTGCTAAATTCTCTTTTAAAAGAACTT
AGTAAAGCCCTATGGATTTAAGAACTGATTATACTTACGTAGTAAAAATACTACAGATATTAATAGTATA
GACCATATCAAAATCATAATCAATTTATATTTATCTAAAATTGTAGTCCATACAAAATACAAAAAAATTA
GGTTTTTCTAAATTCTATTTTAAAAGAACTTAGTAACACCTAATCTCTAAATTACTTACAAAATTCTAAA
ATTAGATTTTTAGTTCTTCATATTTCTTTAAAAGTTTTTTAAGAAAATCTTTTTGATTTTCAAAAATTTC
ATGCATCATAAAACTAGTAAATTTGGATTTTTTTTTGTAAAAATCATAACTTTCTTGGGTTTTAAGTTGA
AATCTTAATGGTTTTATTGGATTTTGCCTAGATTTTTTTAACGCCGGACTTTCTTTATCTTTTATAAAAT
TATAAGAATTTTTAATACCATTTTCTATTAAATAATCTTCTTTTATAAGCCCCTCTTGCAGTGCAGTTGC
TAATCTTAAATACTTATACGCTTGAGTTTTTGCTACATCAAAGTCTTTTATAAAATCAAGAAAAGTTTTA
TAACCATCAAATTTATAATATTGATTATCTTTTATTTCTTTTAAAATTTTAATATTTTCCACCCTGTGGA
ATATTTCTTTTTTGAAATTGTCATTTAACTTTTCCTTTAGTGTCTTGTAATAAGAAATTTTACTTTCATT
AATCATTAAATTTTGTTCAACATAAGTATCTATCTTTTTTGTTAAAACTTTAACAACACGTTTTTTTTCC
ATAAAAATTTTCCTTTATTTTTGCAACATTTTCCTTAATTGATATAATTGTTACTATTTTAGATTTTTTA
ATATCCACTTAAGAATTAATCCCTCACTAGAATATTTTTTATTATAGAATTCATATACATGTTTTTCTAA
ATCTATAAATTTATCAACAATTGCTTTATTATAGGGTGTATCTATCTTTTCTTTTCTTAATAATCGTCTC
ATATTCTTTAAATAACAACAAACACTGCCGGTTTTAAACCTAAATTCTATGTAATATATTTTTGAAAAAG
TATATACATTTTCAACCCCGTTTATTTCATACTTTACAAAAACATTATTTATTGGTTTTCTATAACCATA
GTAAATGCCTAAAAATTTGTCCCCGTCTTTCATAGGATATAGATAAAGTTTTTGAATCTCTGATTTATCT
AATAATTTTTCAAAAAAAATTATACACCGCTTTTGTTTGTTACTAACTACTCTATGCAATGCCTTTAATA
TTTTTGTGTGATATATATTTTTATCACCTTTTTTTTCTTTCAGCAGGAAGATACTTTCTTTTGGAAATTT
AATTTTTTGTTCATTTATTCTTGCAGCCTTAAGTCCGATTTTCATATTTAATCCTTATATAGCCTTTCTA
TTTAATTCTTTTAAACTCAATAAACTTTTTTGGTTTTTCATTAGTTCTAATAATTCGCAATAATATGTGC
AAAACACTTTATTGTATTCTATTTTCTTTTGGTTATTCAAATATTCTTTTATAATTGGCTTTAGAAGTTC
AATATTTACTTCTTTTTTTAGTTGTTCAATAAGGATATTGAAAATGTTTGTTTTTAAATCTTGATAATTT
TGTTGAGAATTTTCTTTTTTTCTTTCAATTGACTTCTCTAATTTACGCTTTATATTGTTTAAATCGCTAT
ATTTATGACTTTCAATAATAAAATGAGGCTTAAATTTGTAATTTTCGTATATTTTTTGGAAACTTGTTTC
TAATTGTTTAGAATTATATTCATTTTTTTCAAATTCTTTTTGAGTGTTGCATAGAATTTCCTTTAATTTT
TCTTGTTTTTCTTTCATACAAGATTTAGTAAAATGTATATTTTTATTTTTTAGTAATTTAATTTCTATTA
TTTTTATGATTTTAAGTATTTTGATTATATTATCTTTATCAATATTTAAATTGAATAAAATTGTAAGAAA
AATTGAAAGAATTTTTTTACATAAAAAGTTACATTTATTGAAGTAATTTCTTACTTGATACTTTTCTATT
TCATTAATCTTTCTTTCTTCTTTTATATTATTTTTATTATTTAAACACTCCTTTAAATCTACACTCCCAT
TTTTAGTAAATCTATCTTTAAGGCCCCTTGAAACTCTATTTTGAAATCTTAAATCTTTTTTTTCTTGAAA
GTATTTATAGATTTTTTGGTAACATTCTTTTTTTGAAAAATTAAGTTGATAGTATATTTCGGTCCCCAAA
TTTACCCCTAAGTGTTTGTGATAATTAGTTGTGACTTTAAATTCTTTTTCTAATTTGTAAAGGTAATTTT
GCAGTGTTTTTAGTTTAACGGGTGTTTGACTATTTCTTTTAAGGTTTTCATTAAAGTAATAGAGTATGTT
TTTTTGTGTGTATTTCTTATATGTTTTATTTATGTACGCTAGTGTTGAGATAAGGACTACTAATTTATAC
TGTAATTTATTGTAGCAAGTTGTGGTTTTACTGGTTTTGTTTATATTAGATAAGTTTTCCATTTATAGCT
CCTTGAATACCGGATTTTTTATCTATAAAGTATATATATCACAATTTTGATTTAAAAGTAAATTCTTTTT
TTAAAAATACAAAAATTTTTTATAAATTATATAGACCATGATATTGTATTAATACTAATTGATTTTAATT
TAAGGTTGAACTAAAATAAACATAGTTTTGTAGAAAATAATTTTTCATTATTTTGCTACTTGATATTGGA
TCGTAAAAATATTAGGGCTTTACAAAGTTCTTTTAAAAGAGAATTTAGTAAAGCCCTAAGTCTTTTAATA
AAAAATTTTTTGTAAAAAAGTTGGCAAAAATAGTTTTTGCTATATATTTATATATAAGAAAAAATTCAAT
ACTCAAGGAGATAAAAAATGGAAAACTTAAACAATAATCCACAAAAAATTAATCAAATAAATAAGCAAAC
TAATTTTATTGGTTTTGAAAATTTTATAGAACTTGATAATCAAGTTAATCAAACTAAAGAAAAAAGTAAA
TTAAGTAAGATAGGTAAGAAATTACCCGGAATAAGCAGTCAAGTCTAGTGCGGCCGGAATTCTAAAGATC
T
Features (pLannotate 1.2.2; 12 found; start..end, strand, type, name):
      1..35      +  promoter       J23119(SpeI) promoter: bacterial promoter (Registry of Standard Biological Parts BBa J23119) modified to end with an SpeI site
     46..543     +  CDS            LUCI_PHOPY (fragment): Experimental evidence at protein level: Swiss-Prot protein existence level 1. Produces green light with a wavelength of 562 nm. From Photinus pyralis (Common eastern firefly) (Lampyris pyralis).
    552..627     +  misc_RNA       gRNA scaffold: guide RNA scaffold for the Streptococcus pyogenes CRISPR/Cas9 system
    738..1817    -  CDS            lacI: LACI_ECOLI - Experimental evidence at protein level: Swiss-Prot protein existence level 1. Repressor of the lactose operon. Binds allolactose as an inducer. From Escherichia coli (strain K12).
   1947..2051    -  CDS            fliD (fragment): FLID_BORBU - Protein inferred from homology: Swiss-Prot protein existence level 3. Required for the morphogenesis and for the elongation of the flagellar filament by facilitating polymerization of the flagellin monomers at the tip of growing filament. Forms a capping structure, which prevents flagellin subunits (transported through the central channel of the flagellum) from leaking out without polymerization at the distal end (By similarity). From Borrelia burgdorferi (strain ATCC 35210 / B31 / CIP 102532 / DSM 4680).
   2070..2114    +  promoter       T5 promoter: bacteriophage T5 promoter for E. coli RNA polymerase, with embedded lac operator
   2120..2140    +  protein_bind   lac operator (fragment): The lac repressor binds to the lac operator to inhibit transcription in E. coli. This inhibition can be relieved by adding lactose or isopropyl-β-D-thiogalactopyranoside (IPTG). lac repressor encoded by lacI
   2175..6279    +  CDS            dCas9 (fragment): catalytically dead mutant of the Cas9 endonuclease from the Streptococcus pyogenes Type II CRISPR/Cas system RNA-guided DNA-binding protein that lacks endonuclease activity due to the D10A mutation in the RuvC catalytic domain and the H840A mutation in the HNH catalytic domain
   6289..6414    +  CDS            hslU (fragment): HSLU_BORBU - Protein inferred from homology: Swiss-Prot protein existence level 3. ATPase subunit of a proteasome-like degradation complex; this subunit has chaperone activity. The binding of ATP and its subsequent hydrolysis by HslU are essential for unfolding of protein substrates subsequently hydrolyzed by HslV. HslU recognizes the N-terminal part of its protein substrates and unfolds these before they are guided to HslV for hydrolysis. From Borrelia burgdorferi (strain ATCC 35210 / B31 / CIP 102532 / DSM 4680).
   6451..7242    +  CDS            SmR: aminoglycoside adenylyltransferase (Murphy, 1985); aadA; confers resistance to spectinomycin and streptomycin
   7244..7290    +  CDS            BleoR (fragment): antibiotic-binding protein; Sh ble from Streptoalloteichus hindustanus; confers resistance to bleomycin, phleomycin, and Zeocin™
   7365..7953    +  rep_origin     ori: high-copy-number ColE1/pMB1/pBR322/pUC origin of replication
