[The description below was written by a language model from this plasmid's Addgene catalogue record and pLannotate feature annotations shown in this document.]
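Description:
pBbdCas9S(RBSmut)_Psyn-sgRNA500 is an all-in-one CRISPR interference vector for Borrelia burgdorferi, catalogued as an empty backbone that serves as the parent for cloning guide RNAs. In E. coli it replicates from a high-copy ColE1/pUC-type origin and is selected with spectinomycin through the aadA (SmR) aminoglycoside adenylyltransferase gene, which also confers streptomycin resistance. About 3.4 kb downstream of the origin carries no annotation. Any elements that maintain the plasmid in B. burgdorferi would presumably lie there, but the record does not identify them.

The payload has three expression units. Catalytically dead S. pyogenes Cas9 (D10A/H840A), which binds DNA under guide direction without cutting it, sits behind a T5 promoter with lac operators. This corresponds to the listed PpQE30 promoter and makes dCas9 expression IPTG-inducible. The lacI repressor is encoded on the opposite strand. A short fliD-derived Borrelia fragment lies just upstream of lacI, which is consistent with the listed flaB promoter region driving the repressor. A similar hslU-derived Borrelia fragment precedes the resistance gene and likely reflects a borrowed promoter region, though the record does not name it. "RBSmut" in the name points to an altered ribosome-binding site for dCas9, although the record does not say what effect it has.

The sgRNA cassette uses a J23119-type synthetic constitutive promoter (Psyn). It is followed by a roughly 500 bp fragment of firefly luciferase and then the S. pyogenes gRNA scaffold. The luciferase piece appears to be a stuffer, as "sgRNA500" suggests, to be replaced with a target-specific spacer. The cloning sites are not recorded. With a spacer inserted, the plasmid is meant for inducible, selective knockdown of gene expression in B. burgdorferi.
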