Addgene plasmid #149576: pBbdCas9S(RBSmut)_Psyn-sgRNA500
Purpose: (Empty Backbone) parental, all-in-one CRISPRi vector for B. burgdorferi, parental for gRNA cloning
Depositing lab: Christine Jacobs-Wagner. Depositing organization: Stanford University. Publication: A CRISPR interference platform for selective downregulation of gene expression in Borrelia burgdorferi. Takacs CN, Scott M, Chang Y, Kloos ZA, Irnov I, Rosa PA, Liu J, Jacobs-Wagner C. Appl Environ Microbiol. 2020 Nov 30. pii: AEM.02519-20. doi: 10.1128/AEM.02519-20. PubMed 33257311.
Backbone
  Vector backbone: pBbdCas9S(RBSmut)
  Backbone manufacturer: CJW lab
  Modifications to backbone: dCas9, lacI, empty gRNA cassette
  Vector type: Bacterial Expression, CRISPR
Growth in bacteria
  Bacterial resistance: Spectinomycin, 50 μg/mL
  Growth temperature: 30°C
  Growth strain: NEB 5-alpha F' Iq
  Copy number: High Copy
Gene/Insert
  Gene/Insert name: None
  Promoter: PflaB, PpQE30, Psyn
  Cloning method: Restriction Enzyme; 5′ cloning site Unknown (unknown if destroyed); 3′ cloning site Unknown (unknown if destroyed)
  Sequencing primers: 5′ Unknown
Terms and licenses: Academic/Nonprofit Terms; Industry Terms: Not Available to Industry
How to cite: pBbdCas9S(RBSmut)_Psyn-sgRNA500 was a gift from Christine Jacobs-Wagner (Addgene plasmid # 149576 ; http://n2t.net/addgene:149576 ; RRID:Addgene_149576)
